>Addgene plasmid #221104 | pRS413-MET25pr-NFAPoptim | addgene full sequence | sequence record 440007 | Addgene NGS Result
AAAAAAAAAAATGAAAATCATTACCGAGGCATAAAAAAATATAGAGTGTACTAGAGGAGGCCAAGAGTAA
TAGAAAAAGAAAATTGCGGGAAAGGACTGTGTTATGACTTCCCTGACTAATGCCGTGTTCAAACGATACC
TGGCAGTGACTCCTAGCGCTCACCAAGCTCTTAAAACGGGAATTTATGGTGCACTCTCAGTACAATCTGC
TCTGATGCCGCATAGTTAAGCCAGCCCCGACACCCGCCAACACCCGCTGACGCGCCCTGACGGGCTTGTC
TGCTCCCGGCATCCGCTTACAGACAAGCTGTGACCGTCTCCGGGAGCTGCATGTGTCAGAGGTTTTCACC
GTCATCACCGAAACGCGCGAGACGAAAGGGCCTCGTGATACGCCTATTTTTATAGGTTAATGTCATGATA
ATAATGGTTTCTTAGGGTCCTTTTCATCACGTGCTATAAAAATAATTATAATTTAAATTTTTTAATATAA
ATATATAAATTAAAAATAGAAAGTAAAAAAAGAAATTAAAGAAAAAATAGTTTTTGTTTTCCGAAGATGT
AAAAGACTCTAGGGGGATCGCCAACAAATACTACCTTTTATCTTGCTCTTCCTGCTCTCAGGTATTAATG
CCGAATTGTTTCATCTTGTCTGTGTAGAAGACCACACACGAAAATCCTGTGATTTTACATTTTACTTATC
GTTAATCGAATGTATATCTATTTAATCTGCTTTTCTTGTCTAATAAATATATATGTAAAGTACGCTTTTT
GTTGAAATTTTTTAAACCTTTGTTTATTTTTTTTTCTTCATTCCGTAACTCTTCTACCTTCTTTATTTAC
TTTCTAAAATCCAAATACAAAACATAAAAATAAATAAACACAGAGTAAATTCCCAAATTATTCCATCATT
AAAAGATACGAGGCGCGTGTAAGTTACAGGCAAGCGATCCGTCAGGTGGCACTTTTCGGGGAAATGTGCG
CGGAACCCCTATTTGTTTATTTTTCTAAATACATTCAAATATGTATCCGCTCATGAGACAATAACCCTGA
TAAATGCTTCAATAATATTGAAAAAGGAAGAGTATGAGTATTCAACATTTCCGTGTCGCCCTTATTCCCT
TTTTTGCGGCATTTTGCCTTCCTGTTTTTGCTCACCCAGAAACGCTGGTGAAAGTAAAAGATGCTGAAGA
TCAGTTGGGTGCACGAGTGGGTTACATCGAACTGGATCTCAACAGCGGTAAGATCCTTGAGAGTTTTCGC
CCCGAAGAACGTTTTCCAATGATGAGCACTTTTAAAGTTCTGCTATGTGGCGCGGTATTATCCCGTATTG
ACGCCGGGCAAGAGCAACTCGGTCGCCGCATACACTATTCTCAGAATGACTTGGTTGAGTACTCACCAGT
CACAGAAAAGCATCTTACGGATGGCATGACAGTAAGAGAATTATGCAGTGCTGCCATAACCATGAGTGAT
AACACTGCGGCCAACTTACTTCTGACAACGATCGGAGGACCGAAGGAGCTAACCGCTTTTTTGCACAACA
TGGGGGATCATGTAACTCGCCTTGATCGTTGGGAACCGGAGCTGAATGAAGCCATACCAAACGACGAGCG
TGACACCACGATGCCTGTAGCAATGGCAACAACGTTGCGCAAACTATTAACTGGCGAACTACTTACTCTA
GCTTCCCGGCAACAATTAATAGACTGGATGGAGGCGGATAAAGTTGCAGGACCACTTCTGCGCTCGGCCC
TTCCGGCTGGCTGGTTTATTGCTGATAAATCTGGAGCCGGTGAGCGTGGGTCTCGCGGTATCATTGCAGC
ACTGGGGCCAGATGGTAAGCCCTCCCGTATCGTAGTTATCTACACGACGGGGAGTCAGGCAACTATGGAT
GAACGAAATAGACAGATCGCTGAGATAGGTGCCTCACTGATTAAGCATTGGTAACTGTCAGACCAAGTTT
ACTCATATATACTTTAGATTGATTTAAAACTTCATTTTTAATTTAAAAGGATCTAGGTGAAGATCCTTTT
TGATAATCTCATGACCAAAATCCCTTAACGTGAGTTTTCGTTCCACTGAGCGTCAGACCCCGTAGAAAAG
ATCAAAGGATCTTCTTGAGATCCTTTTTTTCTGCGCGTAATCTGCTGCTTGCAAACAAAAAAACCACCGC
TACCAGCGGTGGTTTGTTTGCCGGATCAAGAGCTACCAACTCTTTTTCCGAAGGTAACTGGCTTCAGCAG
AGCGCAGATACCAAATACTGTTCTTCTAGTGTAGCCGTAGTTAGGCCACCACTTCAAGAACTCTGTAGCA
CCGCCTACATACCTCGCTCTGCTAATCCTGTTACCAGTGGCTGCTGCCAGTGGCGATAAGTCGTGTCTTA
CCGGGTTGGACTCAAGACGATAGTTACCGGATAAGGCGCAGCGGTCGGGCTGAACGGGGGGTTCGTGCAC
ACAGCCCAGCTTGGAGCGAACGACCTACACCGAACTGAGATACCTACAGCGTGAGCTATGAGAAAGCGCC
ACGCTTCCCGAAGGGAGAAAGGCGGACAGGTATCCGGTAAGCGGCAGGGTCGGAACAGGAGAGCGCACGA
GGGAGCTTCCAGGGGGAAACGCCTGGTATCTTTATAGTCCTGTCGGGTTTCGCCACCTCTGACTTGAGCG
TCGATTTTTGTGATGCTCGTCAGGGGGGCGGAGCCTATGGAAAAACGCCAGCAACGCGGCCTTTTTACGG
TTCCTGGCCTTTTGCTGGCCTTTTGCTCACATGTTCTTTCCTGCGTTATCCCCTGATTCTGTGGATAACC
GTATTACCGCCTTTGAGTGAGCTGATACCGCTCGCCGCAGCCGAACGACCGAGCGCAGCGAGTCAGTGAG
CGAGGAAGCGGAAGAGCGCCCAATACGCAAACCGCCTCTCCCCGCGCGTTGGCCGATTCATTAATGCAGC
TGGCACGACAGGTTTCCCGACTGGAAAGCGGGCAGTGAGCGCAACGCAATTAATGTGAGTTAGCTCACTC
ATTAGGCACCCCAGGCTTTACACTTTATGCTTCCGGCTCGTATGTTGTGTGGAATTGTGAGCGGATAACA
ATTTCACACAGGAAACAGCTATGACCATGATTACGCCAAGCGCGCAATTAACCCTCACTAAAGGGAACAA
AAGCTGGAGCTCCGGATGCAAGGGTTCGAATCCCTTAGCTCTCATTATTTTTTGCTTTTTCTCTTGAGGT
CACATGATCGCAAAATGGCAAATGGCACGTGAAGCTGTCGATATTGGGGAACTGTGGTGGTTGGCAAATG
ACTAATTAAGTTAGTCAAGGCGCCATCCTCATGAAAACTGTGTAACATAATAACCGAAGTGTCGAAAAGG
TGGCACCTTGTCCAATTGAACACGCTCGATGAAAAAAATAAGATATATATAAGGTTAAGTAAAGCGTCTG
TTAGAAAGGAAGTTTTTCCTTTTTCTTGCTCTCTTGTCTTTTCATCTACTATTTCCTTCGTGTAATACAG
GGTCGTCAGATACATAGATACAATTCTATTACCCCCATCCATACTCTAGAACTAGTGGATCCATGCAAGC
TGTTGTTACTCAAGAACCATCTGTTACTGTTTCTCCAGGTGGTACTGTTATCTTGACTTGTGGTTCTGGT
ACTGGTGCTGTTACTTCTGGTCACTACGCTAACTGGTTCCAACAAAAGCCAGGTCAAGCTCCAAGAGCTT
TGATCTTCGACACTGACAAGAAGTACTCTTGGACTCCAGGTAGATTCTCTGGTTCTTTGTTGGGTGCTAA
GGCTGCTTTGACTATCTCTGACGCTCAACCAGAAGACGAAGCTGAATACTACTGTTCTTTGTCTGACGTT
GACGGTTACTTGTTCGGTGGTGGTACTCAATTGACTGTTTTGTCTGGTGGTGGTGGTTCTGGTGGTGGTG
GTTCTGGTGGTGGTGGTTCTGGTGGTGGTGGTTCTCAAGCTGTTGTTACTCAAGAACCATCTGTTACTGT
TTCTCCAGGTGGTACTGTTATCTTGACTTGTGGTTCTGGTACTGGTGCTGTTACTTCTGGTCACTACGCT
AACTGGTTCCAACAAAAGCCAGGTCAAGCTCCAAGAGCTTTGATCTTCGACACTGACAAGAAGTACTCTT
GGACTCCAGGTAGATTCTCTGGTTCTTTGTTGGGTGCTAAGGCTGCTTTGACTATCTCTGACGCTCAACC
AGAAGACGAAGCTGAATACTACTGTTCTTTGTCTGACGTTGACGGTTACTTGTTCGGTGGTGGTACTCAA
TTGACTGTTTTGTCTGAGCAGAAGCTGATCAGCGAGGAGGACCTGGAGCAGAAGCTGATCAGCGAGGAGG
ACCTGGCGGGTGCGGGTGCGGGTCGCCCCGGGCTGCAGGAATTCGATATCAAGCTTATCGATACCGTCGA
CCTCGAGGGGGGGCCCGGTACCCAATTCGCCCTATAGTGAGTCGTATTACGCGCGCTCACTGGCCGTCGT
TTTACAACGTCGTGACTGGGAAAACCCTGGCGTTACCCAACTTAATCGCCTTGCAGCACATCCCCCTTTC
GCCAGCTGGCGTAATAGCGAAGAGGCCCGCACCGATCGCCCTTCCCAACAGTTGCGCAGCCTGAATGGCG
AATGG
[124 nt withheld, positions 4626-4749]
C
[91 nt withheld, positions 4751-4841]
A
[49 nt withheld, positions 4843-4891]
CCTTTGACGTTGGAGTCCACGTTCTTT
[37 nt withheld, positions 4919-4955]
ACCCTATCTCGGTCTATTCTTTTGATTTATAAGGGATTTTGCCGATTTCGGCCTATTGGTTAAAAAATGA
GCTGATTTAACAAAAATTTAACGCGAATTTTAACAAAATATTAACGCTTACAATTTCCTGATGCGGTATT
TTCTCCTTACGCATCTGTGCGGTATTTCACACCGCATAGATCCGTCGAGTTCAAGAGAAAAAAAAAGAAA
AAGCAAAAAGAAAAAAGGAAAGCGCGCCTCGTTCAGAATGACACGTATAGAATGATGCATTACCTTGTCA
TCTTCAGTATCATACTGTTCGTATACATACTTACTGACATTCATAGGTATACATATATACACATGTATAT
ATATCGTATGCTGCAGCTTTAAATAATCGGTGTCACTACATAAGAACACCTTTGGTGGAGGGAACATCGT
TGGTACCATTGGGCGAGGTGGCTTCTCTTATGGCAACCGCAAGAGCCTTGAACGCACTCTCACTACGGTG
ATGATCATTCTTGCCTCGCAGACAATCAACGTGGAGGGTAATTCTGCTAGCCTCTGCAAAGCTTTCAAGA
AAATGCGGGATCATCTCGCAAGAGAGATCTCCTACTTTCTCCCTTTGCAAACCAAGTTCGACAACTGCGT
ACGGCCTGTTCGAAAGATCTACCACCGCTCTGGAAAGTGCCTCATCCAAAGGCGCAAATCCTGATCCAAA
CCTTTTTACTCCACGCACGGCCCCTAGGGCCTCTTTAAAAGCTTGACCGAGAGCAATCCCGCAGTCTTCA
GTGGTGTGATGGTCGTCTATGTGTAAGTCACCAATGCACTCAACGATTAGCGACCAGCCGGAATGCTTGG
CCAGAGCATGTATCATATGGTCCAGAAACCCTATACCTGTGTGGACGTTAATCACTTGCGATTGTGTGGC
CTGTTCTGCTACTGCTTCTGCCTCTTTTTCTGGGAAGATCGAGTGCTCTATCGCTAGGGGACCACCCTTT
AAAGAGATCGCAATCTGAATCTTGGTTTCATTTGTAATACGCTTTACTAGGGCTTTCTGCTCTGTCATCT
TTGCCTTCGTTTATCTTGCCTGCTCATTTTTTAGTATATTCTTCGAAGAAATCACATTACTTTATATAAT
GTATAATTCATTATGTGATAATGCCAATCGCTAAGAAAAAAAAAGAGTCATCCGCTAGGTGG
Features (pLannotate 1.2.2; 23 found; start..end, strand, type, name):
    104..184     +  CDS            MRM1 (fragment): MRM1_YEAST - Also known as PET56 From Saccharomyces cerevisiae (strain ATCC 204508 / S288c) (Baker's yeast).
    185..234     -  misc_feature   bom (fragment): basis of mobility region from pBR322
    336..371     -  CDS            rop (fragment): Rop protein, which maintains plasmids at low copy number; rop
    446..949     +  misc_feature   CEN/ARS: S. cerevisiae CEN6 centromere fused to an autonomously replicating sequence
    979..1083    +  promoter       AmpR promoter: bla
   1084..1944    +  CDS            AmpR: β-lactamase; bla; confers resistance to ampicillin, carbenicillin, and related antibiotics
   2115..2703    +  rep_origin     ori: high-copy-number ColE1/pMB1/pBR322/pUC origin of replication
   2886..2978    +  CDS            lacI (fragment): lac repressor; lacI; The lac repressor binds to the lac operator to inhibit transcription in E. coli. This inhibition can be relieved by adding lactose or isopropyl-β-D-thiogalactopyranoside (IPTG).
   2991..3012    +  protein_bind   CAP binding site: CAP binding activates transcription in the presence of cAMP. E. coli catabolite activator protein
   3027..3057    +  promoter       lac promoter: promoter for the E. coli lac operon
   3065..3081    +  protein_bind   lac operator: The lac repressor binds to the lac operator to inhibit transcription in E. coli. This inhibition can be relieved by adding lactose or isopropyl-β-D-thiogalactopyranoside (IPTG). lac repressor encoded by lacI
   3126..3144    +  promoter       T3 promoter: promoter for bacteriophage T3 RNA polymerase
   3195..3544    +  promoter       MET17 promoter: S. cerevisiae MET17; expression is repressed by methionine; MET15; MET25
   3544..3562    +  misc_feature   MCS (fragment): pBluescript multiple cloning site
   3566..3892    +  CDS            LV1C_MOUSE: Experimental evidence at protein level: Swiss-Prot protein existence level 1. From Mus musculus (Mouse).
   3956..4282    +  CDS            LV1C_MOUSE: Experimental evidence at protein level: Swiss-Prot protein existence level 1. From Mus musculus (Mouse).
   4366..4432    +  misc_feature   MCS (fragment): pBluescript multiple cloning site
   4441..4459    -  promoter       T7 promoter: promoter for bacteriophage T7 RNA polymerase
   4467..4622    +  CDS            lacZα (fragment): LacZα fragment of β-galactosidase; lacZ fragment
   4626..5054    +  rep_origin     f1 ori (sequence partly withheld): f1 bacteriophage origin of replication; arrow indicates direction of (+) strand synthesis
   5082..5133    -  misc_feature   bom (fragment): basis of mobility region from pBR322
   5341..6003    -  CDS            HIS3: imidazoleglycerol-phosphate dehydratase, required for histidine biosynthesis; S. cerevisiae HIS3; yeast auxotrophic marker
   6004..54      -  promoter       HIS3 promoter (across the origin): S. cerevisiae HIS3
