[The description below was written by a language model from this plasmid's Addgene catalogue record and pLannotate feature annotations shown in this document.]
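Description:
pRS413-MET25pr-NFAPoptim is a yeast–E. coli shuttle vector built on the pRS413 centromeric backbone and supplied as an empty tagging backbone, with no gene of interest inserted. In Saccharomyces cerevisiae it is maintained at low copy through a CEN6/ARS element and selected by the HIS3 auxotrophic marker, which is driven by its own promoter. In bacteria it replicates from a ColE1/pUC-type origin and is selected with ampicillin via the bla gene. An f1 origin, flanking T3 and T7 promoters, and remnants of the lac promoter/lacZα region are carried over from the pBluescript-derived polylinker architecture of the pRS series.

The expression cassette is driven by the MET25 (MET17) promoter, which is repressed by methionine and so allows expression to be tuned through the methionine content of the medium. Immediately downstream lies the FAPoptim-MYC-linker sequence, cloned between the BamHI and SmaI sites. It encodes a fluorogen-activating protein optimized for yeast expression, followed by a 2xMYC epitope tag and a linker. The automated annotation detects two tandem segments resembling a mouse immunoglobulin lambda light-chain variable region, which correspond to the FAP coding region; it does not annotate the MYC tag or linker separately. Remaining polylinker sequence after the tag provides sites for inserting a coding sequence in frame, producing an N-terminally FAP-tagged fusion. No yeast transcription terminator is annotated in the feature table.

FAP tags become fluorescent only on binding a cognate fluorogen dye. According to the record, the vector is intended for quantitative protein trafficking and colocalization studies in S. cerevisiae, while the MYC epitopes allow immunodetection of the fusion.
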