Addgene plasmid #221104: pRS413-MET25pr-NFAPoptim
Purpose: (Empty Backbone) FAP insert for N-terminally tagging genes of interest (optimized FAP for yeast expression + 2xMYC tag)
Depositing lab: Allyson O’Donnell. Depositing organization: University of Pittsburgh (University, School of Medicine, and Cancer Institute). Publication: Optimization of the fluorogen-activating protein tag for quantitative protein trafficking and colocalization studies in S. cerevisiae. Oppenheimer KG, Hager NA, McAtee CK, Filiztekin E, Shang C, Warnick JA, Bruchez MP, Brodsky JL, Prosser DC, Kwiatkowski AV, O'Donnell AF. Mol Biol Cell. 2024 Jul 1;35(7):mr5. doi: 10.1091/mbc.E24-04-0174. Epub 2024 May 29. PubMed 38809589.
Backbone
  Vector backbone: pRS413
  Vector type: Yeast Expression
  Selectable markers: HIS3
Growth in bacteria
  Bacterial resistance: Ampicillin, 100 μg/mL
  Growth temperature: 37°C
  Growth strain: DH5alpha
  Copy number: Low Copy
Gene/Insert
  Gene/Insert name: None
Terms and licenses: Academic/Nonprofit Terms; Industry Terms: Not Available to Industry
Depositor comments: The FAPoptim-MYC-Linker sequence was cloned into the BamHI and SmaI sites of the pRS413-MET25pr plasmid.
How to cite: pRS413-MET25pr-NFAPoptim was a gift from Allyson O’Donnell (Addgene plasmid # 221104 ; http://n2t.net/addgene:221104 ; RRID:Addgene_221104)
